Addgene plasmid #191419: pVM62
Purpose: mRuby2 expression under TetR-Ptet promoter for characterization in mesophiles
Depositing lab: Sheila Jensen.
Backbone
  Vector backbone: BBR1-GmR-pAMβ1-EryR
  Vector type: Bacterial Expression, Synthetic Biology
Growth in bacteria
  Bacterial resistance: Gentamicin, 10 μg/mL
  Growth temperature: 37°C
  Growth strain: DH5alpha
  Copy number: Low Copy
Gene/Insert
  Gene/Insert name: mRuby2
  GenBank ID: AFR60232.1
  Promoter: TetR-Ptet
  Cloning method: Unknown
  Sequencing primers: 5′ TATTTCGATGCCCTGGACTT; 3′ ccgagcgttctgaacaaatc
Terms and licenses: Academic/Nonprofit Terms; Industry Terms: Not Available to Industry
How to cite: pVM62 was a gift from Sheila Jensen (Addgene plasmid # 191419)
