[The description below was written by a language model from this plasmid's Addgene catalogue record and pLannotate feature annotations shown in this document.]
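Description:
pVM62 is an 8.6 kb low-copy bacterial expression and synthetic-biology plasmid built on a dual-replicon shuttle backbone (BBR1-GmR-pAMβ1-EryR). One replication module is the broad-host-range pBBR1 oriV with its cognate Rep protein, which maintains the plasmid in E. coli and other Gram-negative hosts. It is paired with a gentamicin acetyltransferase gene (GmR) driven by the class 1 integron Pc promoter, the marker used for selection in E. coli. The second module is annotated as a repS-type replication protein, consistent with the pAMβ1 replicon named in the backbone. It sits alongside an ermC rRNA methylase gene with its upstream leader peptide, giving erythromycin (MLS) resistance, a combination suited to Gram-positive hosts. An IncP oriT is also present, so the plasmid could be mobilised by conjugation if transfer functions are supplied in trans.

The payload is a tetracycline-inducible reporter cassette. The Tn10 tetR repressor gene is encoded on the reverse strand, spans the sequence origin and is followed by an rrnB T1 terminator. It diverges from a Ptet promoter region carrying a tet operator. Downstream of the operator lies the coding sequence for mRuby2, a red fluorescent protein derived from Entacmaea quadricolor. This is followed by a short residual lacZα fragment and the phage lambda t0 terminator. TetR bound to the operator represses mRuby2 transcription, and adding tetracycline or an analogue relieves this repression, so red fluorescence reports promoter activity. According to the record, the construct is intended for characterising the TetR-Ptet expression system in mesophilic bacteria. The record does not list which host species were tested.
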