Features (pLannotate 1.2.2; 14 found; start..end, strand, type, name):
    144..162     +  protein_bind   tet operator: bacterial operator O1 for the tetR and tetA genes tetracycline repressor TetR
    239..949     +  CDS            mRuby2: mRuby2 is a basic (constitutively fluorescent) red fluorescent protein published in 2012, derived from Entacmaea quadricolor. It has moderate acid sensitivity.
    965..989     +  CDS            lacZα (fragment): LacZα fragment of β-galactosidase; lacZ fragment
   1000..1094    +  terminator     lambda t0 terminator: transcription terminator from phage lambda
   1434..1490    +  CDS            ermC: LPRM_STAAU - Experimental evidence at protein level: Swiss-Prot protein existence level 1. This peptide is involved in the control mechanism of the synthesis of the erythromycin resistance protein. From Staphylococcus aureus.
   1553..2284    +  CDS            ermC: ERMC1_STAAU - Experimental evidence at transcript level: Swiss-Prot protein existence level 2. This protein produces a dimethylation of the adenine residue at position 2085 in 23S rRNA, resulting in reduced affinity between ribosomes and macrolide-lincosamide-streptogramin B antibiotics. From Staphylococcus aureus.
   3110..4597    +  CDS            repS: REPS_STRPY - Protein predicted: Swiss-Prot protein existence level 4. Essential for replication. From Streptococcus pyogenes.
   5126..5154    +  promoter       Pc promoter: intI1 (promoter lies within the coding sequence); class 1 integron promoter
   5343..5876    +  CDS            GmR: gentamycin acetyltransferase; aacC1; confers resistance to gentamycin
   6087..6195    +  oriT           oriT: incP origin of transfer
   6206..6868    -  CDS            pBBR1 Rep: replication protein for the broad-host-range plasmid pBBR1 from Bordetella bronchiseptica
   6869..7640    -  rep_origin     pBBR1 oriV: replication origin of the broad-host-range plasmid pBBR1 from Bordetella bronchiseptica; requires the pBBR1 Rep protein for replication
   7882..7968    -  terminator     rrnB T1 terminator: Escherichia coli rrnB; transcription terminator T1 from the E. coli rrnB gene
   8019..34      -  CDS            TetR (across the origin): tetracycline repressor TetR; tetR from transposon Tn10; TetR binds to the tetracycline operator tetO to inhibit transcription. This inhibition can be relieved by adding tetracycline or doxycycline.
>Addgene plasmid #191419 | pVM62 | addgene full sequence | sequence record 379040 | Addgene NGS Result
TGTTAATCACTTTACTTTTATCTAATCTAGACATCATTAATTCCTCCTTTTTGTTGACATTATATCATTG
ATAGAGTTATTTGTCAAACTAGATTTTTATTTCGATGCCCTGGACTTCATGAAAAACTAAAAAAAATATT
GACACTCTATCATTGATAGAGTATAATTAAAATAAGCTTGATCGTAGCGTTAACAGATCTGAGCTCCTGC
AGTAAGCTGAGGCGATAGGAGGAATACAATGGTGTCTAAGGGCGAAGAGCTGATCAAGGAAAATATGCGT
ATGAAGGTGGTCATGGAAGGTTCGGTCAACGGCCACCAATTCAAATGCACAGGTGAAGGAGAAGGCAATC
CGTACATGGGAACTCAAACCATGAGGATCAAAGTCATCGAGGGAGGACCCCTGCCATTTGCCTTTGACAT
TCTTGCCACGTCGTTCATGTATGGCAGCCGTACTTTTATCAAGTACCCGAAAGGCATTCCTGATTTCTTT
AAACAGTCCTTTCCTGAGGGTTTTACTTGGGAAAGAGTTACGAGATACGAAGATGGTGGAGTCGTCACCG
TCATGCAGGACACCAGCCTTGAGGATGGCTGTCTCGTTTACCACGTCCAAGTCAGAGGGGTAAACTTTCC
CTCCAATGGTCCCGTGATGCAGAAGAAGACCAAGGGTTGGGAGCCTAATACAGAGATGATGTATCCAGCA
GATGGTGGTCTGAGGGGATACACTCATATGGCACTGAAAGTTGATGGTGGTGGCCATCTGTCTTGCTCTT
TCGTAACAACTTACAGGTCAAAAAAGACCGTCGGGAACATCAAGATGCCCGGTATCCATGCCGTTGATCA
CCGCCTGGAAAGGTTAGAGGAAAGTGACAATGAAATGTTCGTAGTACAACGCGAACACGCAGTTGCCAAG
TTCGCCGGGCTTGGTGGTGGGATGGACGAGCTGTACAAGTAAATCGCACCTCAGCGTCGTGACTGGGAAA
ACCCTGGCGACTAGTCTTGGACTCCTGTTGATAGATCCAGTAATGACCTCAGAACTCCATCTGGATTTGT
TCAGAACGCTCGGTTGCCGCCGGGCGTTTTTTATTGGTGAGAATCCAGCCTGCAGGATCGCACCTGCAAC
CCTCAAAATTGAATGAGACATGCTACACCTCCGGATAATAAATATATATAAACGTATATAGATTTCATAA
AGTCTAACACACTAGACTTATTTACTTCGTAATTAAGTCGTTAAACCGTGTGCTCTACGACCAAAACTAT
AAAACCTTTAAGAACTTTCTTTTTTTACAAGAAAAAAGAAATTAGATAAATCTCTCATATCTTTTATTCA
ATAATCGCATCCGATTGCAGTATAAATTTAACGATCACTCATCATGTTCATATTTATCAGAGGTCGTGCT
ATAATTATACTAATTTTATAAGGAGGAAAAAATATGGGCATTTTTAGTATTTTTGTAATCAGCACAGTTC
ATTATCAACCAAACAAAAAATAAGTGGTTATAATGAATCGTTAATAAGCAAAATTCATATAACCAAATTA
AAGAGGGTTATAATGAACGAGAAAAATATAAAACACAGTCAAAACTTTATTACTTCAAAACATAATATAG
ATAAAATAATGACAAATATAAGATTAAATGAACATGATAATATCTTTGAAATCGGCTCAGGAAAAGGCCA
TTTTACCCTTGAATTAGTAAAGAGGTGTAATTTCGTAACTGCCATTGAAATAGACCATAAATTATGCAAA
ACTACAGAAAATAAACTTGTTGATCACGATAATTTCCAAGTTTTAAACAAGGATATATTGCAGTTTAAAT
TTCCTAAAAACCAATCCTATAAAATATATGGTAATATACCTTATAACATAAGTACGGATATAATACGCAA
AATTGTTTTTGATAGTATAGCTAATGAGATTTATTTAATCGTGGAATACGGGTTTGCTAAAAGATTATTA
AATACAAAACGCTCATTGGCATTACTTTTAATGGCAGAAGTTGATATTTCTATATTAAGTATGGTTCCAA
GAGAATATTTTCATCCTAAACCTAAAGTGAATAGCTCACTTATCAGATTAAGTAGAAAAAAATCAAGAAT
ATCACACAAAGATAAACAAAAGTATAATTATTTCGTTATGAAATGGGTTAACAAAGAATACAAGAAAATA
TTTACAAAAAATCAATTTAACAATTCCTTAAAACATGCAGGAATTGACGATTTAAACAATATTAGCTTTG
AACAATTCTTATCTCTTTTCAATAGCTATAAATTATTTAATAAGTAAGTTAAGGGATGCATAAACTGCAT
CCCTTAACAGTGCTGGTACCCCAGAAACAGAATCAGAACAAGTAACATTGGATTTAGAAATGGAAGAAGA
AAAAAGCAATGACTTCGTGTGAATAATGCACGAAATCGTTGCTTATTTTTTTTAAAAGCGGTATACTAGA
TATAACGAAACAACGAACTGAATAGAAACGAAAAAAGAGCCATGACACATTTATAAAATGTTTGACGACA
TTTTATAAATGCATAGCCCGATAAGATTGCCAAACCAACGCTTATCAGTTAGTCAGATGAACTCTTCCCT
CGTAAGAAGTTATTTAATTAACTTTGTTTGAAGACGGTATATAACCGTACTATCATTATATAGGGAAATC
AGAGAGTTTTCAAGTATCTAAGCTACTGAATTTAAGAATTGTTAAGCAATCAATCGGAAATCGTTTGATT
GCTTTTTTTGTATTCATTTATAGAAGGTGGAGTTTGTATGAATCATGATGAATGTAAAACTTATATAAAA
AATAGTTTATTGGAGATAAGAAAATTAGCAAATATCTATACACTAGAAACGTTTAAGAAAGAGTTAGAAA
AGAGAAATATCTACTTAGAAACAAAATCAGATAAGTATTTTTCTTCGGAGGGGGAAGATTATATATATAA
GTTAATAGAAAATAACAAAATAATTTATTCGATTAGTGGAAAAAAATTGACTTATAAAGGAAAAAAATCT
TTTTCAAAACATGCAATATTGAAACAGTTGAATGAAAAAGCAAACCAAGTTAATTAAACAACCTATTTTA
TAGGATTTATAGGAAAGGAGAACAGCTGAATGAATATCCCTTTTGTTGTAGAAACTGTGCTTCATGACGG
CTTGTTAAAGTACAAATTTAAAAATAGTAAAATTCGCTCAATCACTACCAAGCCAGGTAAAAGCAAAGGG
GCTATTTTTGCGTATCGCTCAAAATCAAGCATGATTGGCGGTCGTGGTGTTGTTCTGACTTCCGAGGAAG
CGATTCAAGAAAATCAAGATACATTTACACATTGGACACCCAACGTTTATCGTTATGGAACGTATGCAGA
CGAAAACCGTTCATACACGAAAGGACATTCTGAAAACAATTTAAGACAAATCAATACCTTCTTTATTGAT
TTTGATATTCACACGGCAAAAGAAACTATTTCAGCAAGCGATATTTTAACAACCGCTATTGATTTAGGTT
TTATGCCTACTATGATTATCAAATCTGATAAAGGTTATCAAGCATATTTTGTTTTAGAAACGCCAGTCTA
TGTGACTTCAAAATCAGAATTTAAATCTGTCAAAGCAGCCAAAATAATTTCGCAAAATATCCGAGAATAT
TTTGGAAAGTCTTTGCCAGTTGATCTAACGTGTAATCATTTTGGTATTGCTCGCATACCAAGAACGGACA
ATGTAGAATTTTTTGATCCTAATTACCGTTATTCTTTCAAAGAATGGCAAGATTGGTCTTTCAAACAAAC
AGATAATAAGGGCTTTACTCGTTCAAGTCTAACGGTTTTAAGCGGTACAGAAGGCAAAAAACAAGTAGAT
GAACCCTGGTTTAATCTCTTATTGCACGAAACGAAATTTTCAGGAGAAAAGGGTTTAATAGGGCGTAATA
ACGTCATGTTTACCCTCTCTTTAGCCTACTTTAGTTCAGGCTATTCAATCGAAACGTGCGAATATAATAT
GTTTGAGTTTAATAATCGATTAGATCAACCCTTAGAAGAAAAAGAAGTAATCAAAATTGTTAGAAGTGCC
TATTCAGAAAACTATCAAGGGGCTAATAGGGAATACATTACCATTCTTTGCAAAGCTTGGGTATCAAGTG
ATTTAACCAGTAAAGATTTATTTGTCCGTCAAGGGTGGTTTAAATTCAAGAAAAAAAGAAGCGAACGTCA
ACGTGTTCATTTGTCAGAATGGAAAGAAGATTTAATGGCTTATATTAGCGAAAAAAGCGATGTATACAAG
CCTTATTTAGTGACGACCAAAAAAGAGATTAGAGAAGTGCTAGGCATTCCTGAACGGACATTAGATAAAT
TGCTGAAGGTACTGAAGGCGAATCAGGAAATTTTCTTTAAGATTAAACCAGGAAGAAATGGTGGCATTCA
ACTTGCTAGTGTTAAATCATTGTTGCTATCGATCATTAAAGTAAAAAAAGAAGAAAAAGAAAGCTATATA
AAGGCGCTGACAAATTCTTTTGACTTAGAGCATACATTCATTCAAGAGACTTTAAACAAGCTAGCAGAAC
GCCCTAAAACGGACACACAACTCGATTTGTTTAGCTATGATACAGGCTGAAAATAAAACCCGCACTATGC
CATTACATTTATATCTATGATACGTGTTTGTTTTTTCTTTGCTGTTTAGCGAATGATTAGCAGAAATATA
CAGAGTAAGATTTTAATTAATTATTAGGGGGAGAAGGAGAGAGTAGCCCGAAAACTTTTAGTTGGCTTGG
ACTGAACGAAGTGAGGGAAAGGCTACTAAAACGTCGAGGGGCAGTGAGAGCGAAGCGAACACTTGATTTT
TTAATTTTCTATCTTTTATAGGTCATTAGAGTATACTTATTTGTCCTATAAACTATTTAGCAGCATAATA
GATTTATTGAATAGGTCATTTAAGTTGAGCATATTAGAGGAGGAAAATCTTGGAGAAATATTTGAAGAAC
CCGATTACATGGATTGGATTAGTTCTTGTGGTTACGTGGTTTTTAACTAAAAGTAGTGAATTTTTGATTT
TTGGTGTGTGTGTCTTGTTGTTAGTATTTGCTAGTCAAAGTGATTAAATAGATCTGAATGGGTCCCCAAT
AATTACGATTTAAATTTGACATAAGCCTGTTCGGTTCGTAAACTGTAATGCAAGTAGCGTATGCGCTCAC
GCAACTGGTCCAGAACCTTGACCGAACGCAGCGGTGGTAACGGCGCAGTGGCGGTTTTCATGGCTTGTTA
TGACTGTTTTTTTGTACAGCCTATGCCTCGGGCATCCAAGCAGCAAGCGCGTTACGCCGTGGGTCGATGT
TTGATGTTATGGAGCAGCAACGATGTTACGCAGCAGCAACGATGTTACGCAGCAGGGCAGTCGCCCTAAA
ACAAAGTTAGGTGGCTCAAGTATGGGCATCATTCGCACATGTAGGCTCGGCCCTGACCAAGTCAAATCCA
TGCGGGCTGCTCTTGATCTTTTCGGTCGTGAGTTCGGAGACGTAGCCACCTACTCCCAACATCAGCCGGA
CTCCGATTACCTCGGGAACTTGCTCCGTAGTAAGACATTCATCGCGCTTGCTGCCTTCGACCAAGAAGCG
GTTGTTGGCGCTCTCGCGGCTTACGTTCTGCCCAAGTTTGAGCAGCCGCGTAGTGAGATCTATATCTATG
ATCTCGCAGTCTCCGGAGAGCACCGGAGGCAGGGCATTGCCACCGCGCTCATCAATCTCCTCAAGCATGA
GGCCAACGCGCTTGGTGCTTATGTGATCTACGTGCAAGCAGATTACGGTGACGATCCCGCAGTGGCTCTC
TATACAAAGTTGGGCATACGGGAAGAAGTGATGCACTTTGATATCGACCCAAGTACCGCCACCTAACAAT
TCGTTCAAGCCGAGATCGGCTTCCCGGCCGCGGAGTTGTTCGGTAAATTGGACAACGGTCCGCGCGTTGT
CCTTTTCCGCTGCATAACCCTGCTTCGGGGTCATTATAGCGATTTTTTCGGTATATCCATCCTTTTTCGC
ACGATATACAGGATTTTGCCAAAGGGTTCGTGTAGACTTTCCTTGGTGTATCCAACGGCGTCAGCCGGGC
AGGATAGGTGAAGTAGGCCCACCCGCGAGCGGGTGTTCCTTCTTCACTGTCCCTTATTCGCACCTGGCGG
TGCTCAACGGGAATCCTGCTCTGCGAGGCTGGCCGTAGGCCGGCCCTACCGGCGCGGCAGCGTTACCCGT
GTCGGCGGCTCCAACGGCTCGCCATCGTCCAGAAAACACGGCTCATCGGGCATCGGCAGGCGCTGCTGCC
CGCGCCGTTCCCATTCCTCCGTTTCGGTCAAGGCTGGCAGGTCTGGTTCCATGCCCGGAATGCCGGGCTG
GCTGGGCGGCTCCTCGCCGGGGCCGGTCGGTAGTTGCTGCTCGCCCGGATACAGGGTCGGGATGCGGCGC
AGGTCGCCATGCCCCAACAGCGATTCGTCCTGGTCGTCGTGATCAACCACCACGGCGGCACTGAACACCG
ACAGGCGCAACTGGTCGCGGGGCTGGCCCCACGCCACGCGGTCATTGACCACGTAGGCCGACACGGTGCC
GGGGCCGTTGAGCTTCACGACGGAGATCCAGCGCTCGGCCACCAAGTCCTTGACTGCGTATTGGACCGTC
CGCAAAGAACGTCCGATGAGCTTGGAAAGTGTCTTCTGGCTGACCACCACGGCGTTCTGGTGGCCCATCT
GCGCCACGAGGTGATGCAGCAGCATTGCCGCCGTGGGTTTCCTCGCAATAAGCCCGGCCCACGCCTCATG
CGCTTTGCGTTCCGTTTGCACCCAGTGACCGGGCTTGTTCTTGGCTTGAATGCCGATTTCTCTGGACTGC
GTGGCCATGCTTATCTCCATGCGGTAGGGGTGCCGCACGGTTGCGGCACCATGCGCAATCAGCTGCAACT
TTTCGGCAGCGCGACAACAATTATGCGTTGCGTAAAAGTGGCAGTCAATTACAGATTTTCTTTAACCTAC
GCAATGAGCTATTGCGGGGGGTGCCGCAATGAGCTGTTGCGTACCCCCCTTTTTTAAGTTGTTGATTTTT
AAGTCTTTCGCATTTCGCCCTATATCTAGTTCTTTGGTGCCCAAAGAAGGGCACCCCTGCGGGGTTCCCC
CACGCCTTCGGCGCGGCTCCCCCTCCGGCAAAAAGTGGCCCCTCCGGGGCTTGTTGATCGACTGCGCGGC
CTTCGGCCTTGCCCAAGGTGGCGCTGCCCCCTTGGAACCCCCGCACTCGCCGCCGTGAGGCTCGGGGGGC
AGGCGGGCGGGCTTCGCCCTTCGACTGCCCCCACTCGCATAGGCTTGGGTCGTTCCAGGCGCGTCAAGGC
CAAGCCGCTGCGCGGTCGCTGCGCGAGCCTTGACCCGCCTTCCACTTGGTGTCCAACCGGCAAGCGAAGC
GCGCAGGCCGCAGGCCGGAGGCTTTTCCCCAGAGAAAATTAAAAAAATTGATGGGGCAAGGCCGCAGGCC
GCGCAGTTGGAGCCGGTGGGTATGTGGTCGAAGGCTGGGTAGCCGGTGGGCAATCCCTGTGGTCAAGCTC
GTGGGCAGGCGCAGCCTGTCCATCAGCTTGTCCAGCAGGGTTGTCCACGGGCCGAGCGAAGCGAGCCAGC
CGGTGGCCGCTCGCGGCCATCGTCCACATATCCACGGGCTGGCAAGGGAGCGCAGCGACCGCGCAGGGCG
AAGCCCGGAGAGCAAGCCCGTAGGGGGAGGCGATCTCGAGCTAGGTAACTAGAGGGACTGCGACGTTCTA
AACGTTGGTCCGTCAGAAGCGCCATCCAGGATCACGTTACCCCGAAAAAAAGATATCAGGAGCTCTCCTC
ATCTGAATGGCGCGCCTGTACACAGCTGTCTAGGGCGGCGGATTTGTCCTACTCAGGAGAGCGTTCACCG
ACAAACAACAGATAAAACGAAAGGCCCAGTCTTTCGACTGAGCCTTTCGTTTTATTTGATGCCTTTAATT
AAAGCGGATAACAATTTCACACAGGAGGCCGATCGCGTTTAAGACCCACTTTCACATTTAAGTTGTTTTT
CTAATCCGCATATGATCAATTCAAGGCCGAATAAGAAGGCTGGCTCTGCACCTTGGTGATCAAATAATTC
GATAGCTTGTCGTAATAATGGCGGCATACTATCAGTAGTAGGTGTTTCCCTTTCTTCTTTAGCGACTTGA
TGCTCTTGATCTTCCAATACGCAACCTAAAGTAAAATGCCCCACAGCGCTGAGTGCATATAATGCATTCT
CTAGTGAAAAACCTTGTTGGCATAAAAAGGCTAATTGATTTTCGAGAGTTTCATACTGTTTTTCTGTAGG
CCGTGTACCTAAATGTACTTTTGCTCCATCGCGATGACTTAGTAAAGCACATCTAAAACTTTTAGCGTTA
TTACGTAAAAAATCTTGCCAGCTTTCCCCTTCTAAAGGGCAAAAGTGAGTATGGTGCCTATCTAACATCT
CAATGGCTAAGGCGTCGAGCAAAGCCCGCTTATTTTTTACATGCCAATACAATGTAGGCTGCTCTACACC
TAGCTTCTGGGCGAGTTTACGGGTTGTTAAACCTTCGATTCCGACCTCATTAAGCAGCTCTAATGCGC
